>Addgene plasmid #38292 | pAdZ5-CStrep2 | depositor partial sequence | sequence record 48356 | expression cassette
AAGCTTGCATGCCTGCAGGTCTGGCATTATGCCCAGTACATGACCTTATGGGACTTTCCTACTTGGCAGT
ACATCTACGTATTAGTCATCGCTATTACCATGGTGATGCGGTTTTGGCAGTACATCAATGGGCGTGGATA
GCGGTTTGACTCACGGGGATTTCCAAGTCTCCACCCCATTGACGTCAATGGGAGTTTGTTTTGGCACCAA
AATCAACGGGACTTTCCAAAATGTCGTAACAACTCCGCCCCATTGACGCAAATGGGCGGTAGGCGTGTAC
GGTGGGAGGTCTATATAAGCAGAGCTCTCCCTATCAGTGATAGAGATCTCCCTATCAGTGATAGAGAGTT
TAGTGAACCGTCAGATCGCCTGGAGACGCCATCCACGCTGTTTTGACCTCCATAGAAGACACCGGGACCG
ATCCAGCCTGGATCCCCTGTGACGGAAGATCACTTCGATTGTACTGAGAGTCGACCATAGGGGATCGGGA
GATCTCCCGATCCGTCGACGTCAGGTGGCACTTTTCGGGGAAATGTGCGCGGAACCCCTATTTGTTTATT
TTTCTAAATACATTCAAATATGTATCCGCTCATGAGACAATAACCCTGATAAATGCTTCAATAATATTGA
AAAAGGAAGAGTATGAGTATTCAACATTTCCGTGTCGCCCTTATTCCCTTTTTTGCGGCATTTTGCCTTC
CTGTTTTTGCTCACCCAGAAACGCTGGTGAAAGTAAAAGATGCTGAAGATCAGTTGGGTGCACGAGTGGG
TTACATCGAACTGGATCTCAACAGCGGTAAGATCCTTGAGAGTTTTCGCCCCGAAGAACGTTTTCCAATG
ATGAGCACTTTTAAAGTTCTGCTATGTGGCGCGGTATTATCCCGTATTGACGCCGGGCAAGAGCAACTCG
GTCGCCGCATACACTATTCTCAGAATGACTTGGTTGAGTACTCACCAGTCACAGAAAAGCATCTTACGGA
TGGCATGACAGTAAGAGAATTATGCAGTGCTGCCATAACCATGAGTGATAACACTGCGGCCAACTTACTT
CTGACAACGATCGGAGGACCGAAGGAGCTAACCGCTTTTTTGCACAACATGGGGGATCATGTAACTCGCC
TTGATCGTTGGGAACCGGAGCTGAATGAAGCCATACCAAACGACGAGCGTGACACCACGATGCCTGTAGC
AATGGCAACAACGTTGCGCAAACTATTAACTGGCGAACTACTTACTCTAGCTTCCCGGCAACAATTAATA
GACTGGATGGAGGCGGATAAAGTTGCAGGACCACTTCTGCGCTCGGCCCTTCCGGCTGGCTGGTTTATTG
CTGATAAATCTGGAGCCGGTGAGCGTGGGTCTCGCGGTATCATTGCAGCACTGGGGCCAGATGGTAAGCC
CTCCCGTATCGTAGTTATCTACACGACGGGGAGTCAGGCAACTATGGATGAACGAAATAGACAGATCGCT
GAGATAGGTGCCTCACTGATTAAGCATTGGTAACTGTCAGACCAAGTTTACTCATATATACTTTAGATTG
ATTTAAAACTTCATTTTTAATTTAAAAGGATCTAGGTGAAGATCCTTTTTGATAATCTCATGACCAAAAT
CCCTTAACGTGAGTTTTCGTTCCACTGAGCTTTTTTTAAGGCAGTTATTGGTGCCCTTAAACGCCTGGTT
GCTACGCCTGAATAAGTGATAATAAGCGGATGAATGGCAGAAATTCGAAAGCAAATTCGACCCGGTCGTC
GGTTCAGGGCAGGGTCGTTAAATAGCCGCTTATGTCTATTGCTGGTCTCGGTACCCGGGTTAATGCGCCG
CTACAGGGCGCGTCCATTCGCCATTCAGGCTGCGCAACTGTTGGGAAGGGCGATCGGTGCGGGCCTCTTC
GCTATTACGCCAGCTGGCGAAAGGGGGATGTGCTGCAAGGCGATTAAGTTGGGTAACGCCAGGGTTTTCC
CAGTCACGACGTTGTAAAACGACGGCCAGTGAATTGTAATACGACTCACTATAGGGCGAATTGGGCCCTC
TAGATGCATGCTCGAGCGGCCGCCAGTGTGATGGATATCTGCAGAATTCGCCCTTAAGGGCGAATTCCAG
CACACTGGCGGCCGTTACTAGTGGATCCGAGCTCGGTACCAAGCTTGGCGTAATCATGGTCATAGCTGTT
TCCTGTGTGAAATTGTTATCCGCTCACAATTCCACACAACATACGAGCCGGAAGCATAAAGTGTAAAGCC
TGGGGTGCCTAATGAGTGAGCTAACTCACATTAATTGCGTTGCGCTCACTGCCCGCTTTCCAGTCGGGAA
ACCTGTCGTGCCAGCTGCATTAATGAATCGGCCAACGCGCGGGGAGAGGCGGTTTGCGTATTGGGCGCTA
GATCCCATCACATATACCTGCCGTTCACTATTATTTAGTGAAATGAGATATTATGATATTTTCTGAATTG
TGATTAAAAAGGCAACTTTATGCCCATGCAACAGAAACTATAAAAAATACAGAGAATGAAAAGAAACAGA
TAGATTTTTTAGTTCTTTAGGCCCGTAGTCTGCAAATCCTTTTATGATTTTCTATCAAACAAAAGAGGAA
AATAGACCAGTTGCAATCCAAACGAGAGTCTAATAGAATGAGGTCGAAAAGTAAATCGCGCGGGTTTGTT
ACTGATAAAGCAGGCAAGACCTAAAATGTGTAAAGGGCAAAGTGTATACTTTGGCGTCACCCCTTACATA
TTTTAGGTCTTTTTTTATTGTGCGTAACTAACTTGCCATCTTCAAACAGGAGGGCTGGAAGAAGCAGACC
GCTAACACAGTACATAAAAAAGGAGACATGAACGATGAACATCAAAAAGTTTGCAAAACAAGCAACAGTA
TTAACCTTTACTACCGCACTGCTGGCAGGAGGCGCAACTCAAGCGTTTGCGAAAGAAACGAACCAAAAGC
CATATAAGGAAACATACGGCATTTCCCATATTACACGCCATGATATGCTGCAAATCCCTGAACAGCAAAA
AAATGAAAAATATCAAGTTCCTGAGTTCGATTCGTCCACAATTAAAAATATCTCTTCTGCAAAAGGCCTG
GACGTTTGGGACAGCTGGCCATTACAAAACGCTGACGGCACTGTCGCAAACTATCACGGCTACCACATCG
TCTTTGCATTAGCCGGAGATCCTAAAAATGCGGATGACACATCGATTTACATGTTCTATCAAAAAGTCGG
CGAAACTTCTATTGACAGCTGGAAAAACGCTGGCCGCGTCTTTAAAGACAGCGACAAATTCGATGCAAAT
GATTCTATCCTAAAAGACCAAACACAAGAATGGTCAGGTTCAGCCACATTTACATCTGACGGAAAAATCC
GTTTATTCTACACTGATTTCTCCGGTAAACATTACGGCAAACAAACACTGACAACTGCACAAGTTAACGT
ATCAGCATCAGACAGCTCTTTGAACATCAACGGTGTAGAGGATTATAAATCAATCTTTGACGGTGACGGA
AAAACGTATCAAAATGTACAGCAGTTCATCGATGAAGGCAACTACAGCTCAGGCGACAACCATACGCTGA
GAGATCCTCACTACGTAGAAGATAAAGGCCACAAATACTTAGTATTTGAAGCAAACACTGGAACTGAAGA
TGGCTACCAAGGCGAAGAATCTTTATTTAACAAAGCATACTATGGCAAAAGCACATCATTCTTCCGTCAA
GAAAGTCAAAAACTTCTGCAAAGCGATAAAAAACGCACGGCTGAGTTAGCAAACGGCGCTCTCGGTATGA
TTGAGCTAAACGATGATTACACACTGAAAAAAGTGATGAAACCGCTGATTGCATCTAACACAGTAACAGA
TGAAATTGAACGCGCGAACGTCTTTAAAATGAACGGCAAATGGTACCTGTTCACTGACTCCCGCGGATCA
AAAATGACGATTGACGGCATTACGTCTAACGATATTTACATGCTTGGTTATGTTTCTAATTCTTTAACTG
GCCCATACAAGCCGCTGAACAAAACTGGCCTTGTGTTAAAAATGGATCTTGATCCTAACGATGTAACCTT
TACTTACTCACACTTCGCTGTACCTCAAGCGAAAGGAAACAATGTCGTGATTACAAGCTATATGACAAAC
AGAGGATTCTACGCAGACAAACAATCAACGTTTGCGCCAAGCTTCCTGCTGAACATCAAAGGCAAGAAAA
CATCTGTTGTCAAAGACAGCATCCTTGAACAAGGACAATTAACAGTTAACAAATAAAAACGCAAAAGAAA
ATGCCGATATTGACTACCGGAAGCAGTGTGACCGTGTGCTTCTCAAATGCCTGATTCAGGCTGTCTATGT
GTGACTGTTGAGCTGTAACAAGTTGTCTCAGGTGTTCAATTTCATGTTCTAGTTGCTTTGTTTTACTGGT
TTCACCTGTTCTATTAGGTGTTACATGCTGTTCATCTGTTACATTGTCGATCTGTTCATGGTGAACAGCT
TTAAATGCACCAAAAACTCGTAAAAGCTCTGATGTATCTATCTTTTTTACACCGTTTTCATCTGTGCATA
TGGACAGTTTTCCCTTTGATATGTAACGGTGAACAGTTGTTCTACTTTTGTTTGTTAGTCTTGATGCTTC
ACTGATAGATACAAGAGCCATAAGAACCTCAGGGTGGAGGCTCCGGAGGTGGATCGGGCGGGGGCTCGTG
GAGCCACCCGCAGTTCGAAAAATAAGGATCCCACGTCACTATTGTATACTCTATATTATACTCTATGTTA
TACTCTGTAATCCTACTCAATAAACGTGTCACGCCTGTGAAACCGTACTAAGTCTCCCGTGTCTTCTTAT
CACCATCAGGTGACATCCTCGCCCAGGCTGTCAATCATGCCGGTATCGATTCCAGTAGCACCGGCCCCAC
GCTGACAACCCACTCTTGCAGCGTTAGCAGCGCCCCTCTTAACAAGCCGACCCCCACCAGCGTCGCGGTT
ACTAACACTCCTCTCCCCGACCTGCAGCCC
