[The description below was written by a language model from this plasmid's Addgene catalogue record.]
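Description:
pAdZ5-CStrep2 is an empty adenoviral expression backbone from the AdZ system, in which an adenovirus type 5 (Ad5) vector genome is carried on the single-copy bacterial artificial chromosome pBeloBAC11. As expected for a BAC, it is maintained at low copy in E. coli. The recorded host is SW102, a recombineering strain with temperature-inducible lambda Red functions, which explains the reduced growth temperature listed. The record gives ampicillin as the bacterial selection. No feature table is supplied, so the origin, any further markers and the exact structure of the cloning cassette cannot be detailed here. The depositor refers to a related vector in the same series for the backbone sequence.

The payload position is an expression cassette driven by the CMV promoter, designed to accept a gene of interest by ligation-independent cloning. An insert is amplified with primers bearing long homology arms to the vector and recombined directly into the BAC, rather than being moved through a shuttle plasmid. The reverse arm supplies a Strep-tag followed by a stop codon, so the inserted coding sequence is expressed as a C-terminal Strep-tag fusion suitable for affinity purification or detection. The forward arm contains no optimised Kozak sequence, which users may add themselves. The depositor notes that these deposited vectors carry a newly derived and sequenced Ad5 genome rather than the AdEasy-derived genome of the original publication, while the expression cassettes are unchanged. The construct is intended for rapid, high-throughput generation of recombinant adenoviruses to deliver and express tagged proteins in mammalian cells.
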