Addgene plasmid #38292: pAdZ5-CStrep2
Purpose: (Empty Backbone)
Depositing lab: Richard Stanton. Publication: Re-engineering adenovirus vector systems to enable high-throughput analyses of gene function. Stanton RJ, McSharry BP, Armstrong M, Tomasec P, Wilkinson GW. Biotechniques. 2008 Dec;45(6):659-62, 664-8. 10.2144/000112993 PubMed 19238796.
Backbone
  Vector backbone: pBeloBAC11
  Backbone manufacturer: NEB
  Vector type: Mammalian Expression, Adenoviral
  Promoter: CMV
  Tag / fusion protein: strep-tag (C terminal on insert)
Growth in bacteria
  Bacterial resistance: Ampicillin, 50 μg/mL
  Growth temperature: 30°C
  Growth strain: SW102
  Growth instructions: Use low salt media (10g/L tryptone; 5g/L yeast extract; 5g/L salt). The depositing laboratory recommends that the bacteria be grown at 32C.
  Copy number: Low Copy
Gene/Insert
  Cloning method: Ligation Independent Cloning
  Sequencing primers: 5′ AATGTCGTAACAACTCCG; 3′ ACCTGATGGTGATAAGAAG
Terms and licenses: Academic/Nonprofit Terms; Industry Terms: Not Available to Industry
Depositor comments: Please see the attached protocol or http://adz.cf.ac.uk/ for information on using this plasmid, including cloning, PCR, screening, minipreps, maxipreps, restriction digest, sequencing and virus preparation. To clone your gene of interest into this plasmid, use the following primers. Note that the forward primer does not include a Kozak-optimized sequence--you may want to add your own. Forward primer: 5’-AACCGTCAGATCGCCTGGAGACGCCATCCACGCTGTTTTGACCTCCATAGAAGACACCGGGACCGATCCAGCCTGGATCC-YOUR-PRIMER-HERE-3’ Reverse primer: 5'-TATAACATAGAGTATAATATAGAGTATACAATAGTGACGTGGGATCCTTATTTTTCGAACTGCGGGTGGCTCCAAGCGCT-YOUR-PRIMER-HERE–3’ To view the sequence of the vector backbone please see Addgene plasmid 38286 www.addgene.org/38286 Note that the vector numbers are different to those in the original publication - the original work used vectors in which the genome was derived from the AdEasy vectors. The new vectors contain a newly derived & sequenced Ad5 genome, but the expression cassettes etc remain identical to those in the original paper.
How to cite: pAdZ5-CStrep2 was a gift from Richard Stanton (Addgene plasmid # 38292)
